>Addgene plasmid #51810 | NRXN-bio-His | depositor full sequence | sequence record 79534 | NRXN-bio-His sequence 10841 bps
GTCGACCTCCATCACGGCCTATAAGAGTGAGGGGGAGTCAGCGGAGTTCTCCTTCCCACTCAACCTTGGA
GAGGAAAGCCTGCAGGGAGAGTTGAGATGGAAGGCAGAGAAGGCTCCTTCTTCCCAGTCCTGGATCACCT
TCTCCCTAAAGAACCAAAAGGTGTCTGTGCAGAAGTCTACTAGCAACCCCAAGTTCCAGCTGTCCGAAAC
GCTCCCACTCACCCTTCAGATACCCCAGGTCTCCCTTCAGTTTGCTGGTTCTGGCAACCTGACCCTGACT
CTGGACAGAGGGATACTGTATCAGGAAGTGAACCTGGTGGTGATGAAAGTGACTCAGCCCGACAGCAACA
CTTTGACCTGTGAGGTGATGGGACCCACCTCACCCAAGATGAGACTGATCTTGAAGCAGGAGAATCAGGA
GGCCAGGGTCTCCAGGCAGGAGAAAGTGATTCAAGTGCAGGCCCCTGAAGCAGGGGTGTGGCAATGTCTA
CTGAGTGAAGGTGAAGAGGTCAAGATGGACTCCAAGATCCAGGTTTTATCCAAAGGGTTGAATTCCGGCA
GCCTGCACCACATCCTGGACGCCCAGAAGATGCTGTGGAACCACAGGGACAGGAACCTGCCTCCTCTGGC
CCCTCTGGGCCCCCACCACCATCACCACCATTGAGTCTAGACACGTGATTAATTAAGGATCCCCCGACCT
CGACCTCTGGCTAATAAAGGAAATTTATTTTCATTGCAATAGTGTGTTGGAATTTTTTGTGTCTCTCACT
CGGAAGGACATATGGGAGGGCAAATCATTTGGTCGAGATCCCTCGGAGATCTCTAGCTAGAGGATCGATC
CCCGCCCCGGACGAACTAAACCTGACTACGACATCTCTGCCCCTTCTTCGCGGGGCAGTGCATGTAATCC
CTTCAGTTGGTTGGTACAACTTGCCAACTGGGCCCTGTTCCACATGTGACACGGGGGGGGACCAAACACA
AAGGGGTTCTCTGACTGTAGTTGACATCCTTATAAATGGATGTGCACATTTGCCAACACTGAGTGGCTTT
CATCCTGGAGCAGACTTTGCAGTCTGTGGACTGCAACACAACATTGCCTTTATGTGTAACTCTTGGCTGA
AGCTCTTACACCAATGCTGGGGGACATGTACCTCCCAGGGGCCCAGGAAGACTACGGGAGGCTACACCAA
CGTCAATCAGAGGGGCCTGTGTAGCTACCGATAAGCGGACCCTCAAGAGGGCATTAGCAATAGTGTTTAT
AAGGCCCCCTTGTTAACCCTAAACGGGTAGCATATGCTTCCCGGGTAGTAGTATATACTATCCAGACTAA
CCCTAATTCAATAGCATATGTTACCCAACGGGAAGCATATGCTATCGAATTAGGGTTAGTAAAAGGGTCC
TAAGGAACAGCGATATCTCCCACCCCATGAGCTGTCACGGTTTTATTTACATGGGGTCAGGATTCCACGA
GGGTAGTGAACCATTTTAGTCACAAGGGCAGTGGCTGAAGATCAAGGAGCGGGCAGTGAACTCTCCTGAA
TCTTCGCCTGCTTCTTCATTCTCCTTCGTTTAGCTAATAGAATAACTGCTGAGTTGTGAACAGTAAGGTG
TATGTGAGGTGCTCGAAAACAAGGTTTCAGGTGACGCCCCCAGAATAAAATTTGGACGGGGGGTTCAGTG
GTGGCATTGTGCTATGACACCAATATAACCCTCACAAACCCCTTGGGCAATAAATACTAGTGTAGGAATG
AAACATTCTGAATATCTTTAACAATAGAAATCCATGGGGTGGGGACAAGCCGTAAAGACTGGATGTCCAT
CTCACACGAATTTATGGCTATGGGCAACACATAATCCTAGTGCAATATGATACTGGGGTTATTAAGATGT
GTCCCAGGCAGGGACCAAGACAGGTGAACCATGTTGTTACACTCTATTTGTAACAAGGGGAAAGAGAGTG
GACGCCGACAGCAGCGGACTCCACTGGTTGTCTCTAACACCCCCGAAAATTAAACGGGGCTCCACGCCAA
TGGGGCCCATAAACAAAGACAAGTGGCCACTCTTTTTTTTGAAATTGTGGAGTGGGGGCACGCGTCAGCC
CCCACACGCCGCCCTGCGGTTTTGGACTGTAAAATAAGGGTGTAATAACTTGGCTGATTGTAACCCCGCT
AACCACTGCGGTCAAACCACTTGCCCACAAAACCACTAATGGCACCCCGGGGAATACCTGCATAAGTAGG
TGGGCGGGCCAAGATAGGGGCGCGATTGCTGCGATCTGGAGGACAAATTACACACACTTGCGCCTGAGCG
CCAAGCACAGGGTTGTTGGTCCTCATATTCACGAGGTCGCTGAGAGCACGGTGGGCTAATGTTGCCATGG
GTAGCATATACTACCCAAATATCTGGATAGCATATGCTATCCTAATCTATATCTGGGTAGCATAGGCTAT
CCTAATCTATATCTGGGTAGCATATGCTATCCTAATCTATATCTGGGTAGTATATGCTATCCTAATTTAT
ATCTGGGTAGCATAGGCTATCCTAATCTATATCTGGGTAGCATATGCTATCCTAATCTATATCTGGGTAG
TATATGCTATCCTAATCTGTATCCGGGTAGCATATGCTATCCTAATAGAGATTAGGGTAGTATATGCTAT
CCTAATTTATATCTGGGTAGCATATACTACCCAAATATCTGGATAGCATATGCTATCCTAATCTATATCT
GGGTAGCATATGCTATCCTAATCTATATCTGGGTAGCATAGGCTATCCTAATCTATATCTGGGTAGCATA
TGCTATCCTAATCTATATCTGGGTAGTATATGCTATCCTAATTTATATCTGGGTAGCATAGGCTATCCTA
ATCTATATCTGGGTAGCATATGCTATCCTAATCTATATCTGGGTAGTATATGCTATCCTAATCTGTATCC
GGGTAGCATATGCTATCCTCATGATAAGCTGTCAAACATGAGAATTTTCTTGAAGACGAAAGGGCCTCGT
GATACGCCTATTTTTATAGGTTAATGTCATGATAATAATGGTTTCTTAGACGTCAGGTGGCACTTTTCGG
GGAAATGTGCGCGGAACCCCTATTTGTTTATTTTTCTAAATACATTCAAATATGTATCCGCTCATGAGAC
AATAACCCTGATAAATGCTTCAATAATATTGAAAAAGGAAGAGTATGAGTATTCAACATTTCCGTGTCGC
CCTTATTCCCTTTTTTGCGGCATTTTGCCTTCCTGTTTTTGCTCACCCAGAAACGCTGGTGAAAGTAAAA
GATGCTGAAGATCAGTTGGGTGCACGAGTGGGTTACATCGAACTGGATCTCAACAGCGGTAAGATCCTTG
AGAGTTTTCGCCCCGAAGAACGTTTTCCAATGATGAGCACTTTTAAAGTTCTGCTATGTGGCGCGGTATT
ATCCCGTGTTGACGCCGGGCAAGAGCAACTCGGTCGCCGCATACACTATTCTCAGAATGACTTGGTTGAG
TACTCACCAGTCACAGAAAAGCATCTTACGGATGGCATGACAGTAAGAGAATTATGCAGTGCTGCCATAA
CCATGAGTGATAACACTGCGGCCAACTTACTTCTGACAACGATCGGAGGACCGAAGGAGCTAACCGCTTT
TTTGCACAACATGGGGGATCATGTAACTCGCCTTGATCGTTGGGAACCGGAGCTGAATGAAGCCATACCA
AACGACGAGCGTGACACCACGATGCCTGCAGCAATGGCAACAACGTTGCGCAAACTATTAACTGGCGAAC
TACTTACTCTAGCTTCCCGGCAACAATTAATAGACTGGATGGAGGCGGATAAAGTTGCAGGACCACTTCT
GCGCTCGGCCCTTCCGGCTGGCTGGTTTATTGCTGATAAATCTGGAGCCGGTGAGCGTGGGTCTCGCGGT
ATCATTGCAGCACTGGGGCCAGATGGTAAGCCCTCCCGTATCGTAGTTATCTACACGACGGGGAGTCAGG
CAACTATGGATGAACGAAATAGACAGATCGCTGAGATAGGTGCCTCACTGATTAAGCATTGGTAACTGTC
AGACCAAGTTTACTCATATATACTTTAGATTGATTTAAAACTTCATTTTTAATTTAAAAGGATCTAGGTG
AAGATCCTTTTTGATAATCTCATGACCAAAATCCCTTAACGTGAGTTTTCGTTCCACTGAGCGTCAGACC
CCGTAGAAAAGATCAAAGGATCTTCTTGAGATCCTTTTTTTCTGCGCGTAATCTGCTGCTTGCAAACAAA
AAAACCACCGCTACCAGCGGTGGTTTGTTTGCCGGATCAAGAGCTACCAACTCTTTTTCCGAAGGTAACT
GGCTTCAGCAGAGCGCAGATACCAAATACTGTTCTTCTAGTGTAGCCGTAGTTAGGCCACCACTTCAAGA
ACTCTGTAGCACCGCCTACATACCTCGCTCTGCTAATCCTGTTACCAGTGGCTGCTGCCAGTGGCGATAA
GTCGTGTCTTACCGGGTTGGACTCAAGACGATAGTTACCGGATAAGGCGCAGCGGTCGGGCTGAACGGGG
GGTTCGTGCACACAGCCCAGCTTGGAGCGAACGACCTACACCGAACTGAGATACCTACAGCGTGAGCTAT
GAGAAAGCGCCACGCTTCCCGAAGGGAGAAAGGCGGACAGGTATCCGGTAAGCGGCAGGGTCGGAACAGG
AGAGCGCACGAGGGAGCTTCCAGGGGGAAACGCCTGGTATCTTTATAGTCCTGTCGGGTTTCGCCACCTC
TGACTTGAGCGTCGATTTTTGTGATGCTCGTCAGGGGGGCGGAGCCTATGGAAAAACGCCAGCAACGCGG
CCTTTTTACGGTTCCTGGCCTTTTGCTGGCCTTTTGCTCACATGTTCTTTCCTGCGTTATCCCCTGATTC
TGTGGATAACCGTATTACCGCCTTTGAGTGAGCTGATACCGCTCGCCGCAGCCGAACGACCGAGCGCAGC
GAGTCAGTGAGCGAGGAAGCGGAAGAGCGCCCAATACGCAAACCGCCTCTCCCCGCGCGTTGGCCGATTC
ATTAATGCAGCTGGCACGACAGGTTTCCCGACTGGAAAGCGGGCAGTGAGCGCAACGCAATTAATGTGAG
TTAGCTCACTCATTAGGCACCCCAGGCTTTACACTTTATGCTTCCGGCTCGTATGTTGTGTGGAATTGTG
AGCGGATAACAATTTCACACAGGAAACAGCTATGACCATGATTACGCCAAGCTCTAGCTAGAGGTCGACC
AATTCTCATGTTTGACAGCTTATCATCGCAGATCCGGGCAACGTTGTTGCCATTGCTGCAGGCGCAGAAC
TGGTAGGTATGGAAGATCTATACATTGAATCAATATTGGCAATTAGCCATATTAGTCATTGGTTATATAG
CATAAATCAATATTGGCTATTGGCCATTGCATACGTTGTATCTATATCATAATATGTACATTTATATTGG
CTCATGTCCAATATGACCGCCATGTTGACATTGATTATTGACTAGTTATTAATAGTAATCAATTACGGGG
TCATTAGTTCATAGCCCATATATGGAGTTCCGCGTTACATAACTTACGGTAAATGGCCCGCCTGGCTGAC
CGCCCAACGACCCCCGCCCATTGACGTCAATAATGACGTATGTTCCCATAGTAACGCCAATAGGGACTTT
CCATTGACGTCAATGGGTGGAGTATTTACGGTAAACTGCCCACTTGGCAGTACATCAAGTGTATCATATG
CCAAGTCCGCCCCCTATTGACGTCAATGACGGTAAATGGCCCGCCTGGCATTATGCCCAGTACATGACCT
TACGGGACTTTCCTACTTGGCAGTACATCTACGTATTAGTCATCGCTATTACCATGGTGATGCGGTTTTG
GCAGTACACCAATGGGCGTGGATAGCGGTTTGACTCACGGGGATTTCCAAGTCTCCACCCCATTGACGTC
AATGGGAGTTTGTTTTGGCACCAAAATCAACGGGACTTTCCAAAATGTCGTAATAACCCCGCCCCGTTGA
CGCAAATGGGCGGTAGGCGTGTACGGTGGGAGGTCTATATAAGCAGAGCTCGTTTAGTGAACCGTCAGAT
CCTCACTCTCTTCCGCATCGCTGTCTGCGAGGGCCAGCTGTTGGGCTCGCGGTTGAGGACAAACTCTTCG
CGGTCTTTCCAGTACTCTTGGATCGGAAACCCGTCGGCCTCCGAACGGTACTCCGCCACCGAGGGACCTG
AGCGAGTCCGCATCGACCGGATCGGAAAACCTCTCGAGAAAGGCGTCTAACCAGTCACAGTCGCAAGGTA
GGCTGAGCACCGTGGCGGGCGGCAGCGGGTGGCGGTCGGGGTTGTTTCTGGCGGAGGTGCTGCTGATGAT
GTAATTAAAGTAGGCGGTCTTGAGACGGCGGATGGTCGAGGTGAGGTGTGGCAGGCTTGAGATCCAGCTG
TTGGGGTGAGTACTCCCTCTCAAAAGCGGGCATTACTTCTGCGCTAAGATTGTCAGTTTCCAAAAACGAG
GAGGATTTGATATTCACCTGGCCCGATCTGGCCATACACTTGAGTGACAATGACATCCACTTTGCCTTTC
TCTCCACAGGTGTCCACTCCCAGGTCCAAGTTTAAACTGCGGCCGCCACCATGGGAACCGCTCTGCTCCA
GAGAGGCGGCTGCTTCCTGCTGTGCCTGTCTCTGCTGCTGCTGGGCTGTTGGGCCGAGCTGGGCAGCGGC
CTGGAATTTCCTGGCGCCGAGGGCCAGTGGACCCGGTTCCCCAAGTGGAACGCCTGCTGCGAGAGCGAGA
TGAGCTTCCAGCTGAAAACCAGATCCGCCAGAGGCCTGGTGCTGTACTTCGACGACGAGGGCTTCTGCGA
CTTCCTGGAACTGATCCTGACCAGAGGCGGCAGACTGCAGCTGTCCTTCAGCATCTTCTGCGCCGAGCCT
GCCACACTGCTGGCCGACACCCCCGTGAATGATGGCGCCTGGCACAGCGTGCGGATCCGGCGGCAGTTCC
GGAACACCACCCTGTTCATCGACCAGGTGGAGGCCAAATGGGTGGAAGTGAAGTCCAAGCGGCGGGACAT
GACCGTGTTCAGCGGCCTGTTTGTGGGCGGCCTGCCTCCTGAACTGAGAGCCGCCGCTCTGAAGCTGACC
CTGGCCTCCGTGCGGGAGAGAGAGCCCTTCAAGGGCTGGATCCGGGACGTGCGCGTGAATAGCAGCCAGG
TGCTGCCCGTGGACAGCGGCGAAGTGAAGCTGGACGACGAGCCCCCTAATAGCGGCGGAGGAAGCCCTTG
CGAGGCCGGCGAAGAGGGCGAAGGCGGCGTGTGCCTGAACGGCGGAGTGTGCAGCGTGGTGGACGACCAG
GCCGTGTGCGATTGCAGCCGGACCGGCTTCAGAGGCAAGGACTGCAGCCAGGAAGATAACAACGTCGAAG
GCCTGGCCCACCTGATGATGGGCGACCAGGGCAAGAGCAAGGGCAAAGAGGAATACATTGCCACCTTTAA
GGGCAGCGAGTACTTCTGCTACGACCTGAGCCAGAACCCCATCCAGAGCAGCAGCGACGAGATCACCCTG
AGCTTCAAGACCCTGCAGCGGAACGGCCTGATGCTGCACACCGGCAAGAGCGCCGACTACGTGAACCTGG
CCCTGAAGAACGGAGCCGTGAGCCTGGTCATCAATCTGGGCTCCGGCGCCTTTGAAGCCCTGGTGGAGCC
CGTGAACGGCAAGTTCAACGACAACGCCTGGCACGACGTGAAAGTGACCCGGAACCTGAGACAGCACAGC
GGCATCGGCCACGCCATGGTCACTATCAGCGTGGACGGCATCCTGACCACCACCGGCTACACCCAGGAAG
ATTACACCATGCTGGGCTCCGACGACTTCTTCTACGTGGGCGGCAGCCCTTCTACAGCCGATCTGCCCGG
CAGCCCCGTGTCCAACAACTTCATGGGCTGCCTGAAAGAAGTGGTGTACAAGAACAACGACGTGCGGCTG
GAACTGAGCAGACTGGCCAAGCAGGGCGACCCCAAGATGAAGATCCACGGCGTGGTGGCCTTCAAGTGCG
AGAACGTGGCCACCCTGGACCCCATCACCTTCGAGACACCCGAGAGCTTCATCAGCCTGCCTAAGTGGAA
TGCCAAGAAAACCGGCAGCATCAGCTTCGACTTCCGGACCACCGAGCCCAATGGCCTGATCCTGTTCAGC
CACGGCAAGCCCAGACACCAGAAGGACGCCAAGCACCCCCAGATGATCAAGGTGGACTTCTTCGCCATCG
AGATGCTGGACGGCCACCTGTATCTGCTGCTGGACATGGGCAGCGGGACCATCAAGATCAAGGCCCTGCT
GAAGAAAGTGAACGACGGCGAGTGGTATCACGTGGACTTCCAGCGGGATGGCAGATCCGGCACCATCTCC
GTGAACACCCTGAGAACCCCCTACACCGCCCCTGGCGAGTCCGAGATCCTGGACCTGGACGATGAGCTGT
ACCTGGGCGGGCTGCCAGAGAATAAGGCTGGCCTGGTGTTCCCTACCGAAGTGTGGACCGCACTGCTGAA
CTACGGCTACGTGGGCTGCATCAGGGACCTGTTTATCGACGGCCAGAGCAAGGACATCCGGCAGATGGCC
GAGGTGCAGAGCACAGCCGGCGTGAAGCCCAGCTGCAGCAAAGAGACAGCCAAGCCCTGCCTGAGCAACC
CCTGCAAGAACAATGGCATGTGCCGGGACGGCTGGAACAGATACGTGTGCGACTGCTCCGGCACAGGCTA
CCTGGGCAGAAGCTGCGAGAGGGAAGCCACCGTGCTGTCCTACGACGGCAGCATGTTCATGAAGATTCAG
CTGCCCGTCGTGATGCACACCGAGGCCGAGGACGTGTCCCTGCGGTTCAGAAGCCAGCGGGCCTACGGCA
TTCTGATGGCCACCACCTCCAGAGACAGCGCCGACACCCTGCGCCTGGAACTGGACGCCGGCAGAGTGAA
GCTGACAGTGAACCTGGACTGCATCCGGATCAACTGCAACAGCAGCAAGGGCCCCGAGACACTGTTCGCC
GGCTACAACCTGAACGACAACGAGTGGCACACCGTGCGCGTCGTGAGAAGAGGCAAGAGCCTGAAACTGA
CCGTGGACGATCAGCAGGCCATGACAGGCCAGATGGCCGGCGACCACACCCGGCTGGAATTCCACAACAT
CGAGACAGGCATCATCACCGAGCGGAGATACCTGAGCAGCGTGCCCAGCAACTTCATCGGCCATCTGCAG
AGCCTGACCTTCAACGGCATGGCCTACATCGACCTGTGCAAGAACGGCGACATCGACTACTGCGAGCTGA
ACGCCAGATTCGGCTTCCGGAACATCATTGCCGACCCCGTGACCTTCAAGACCAAGAGCAGCTACGTGGC
CCTGGCCACTCTGCAGGCCTACACCAGCATGCACCTGTTCTTCCAGTTCAAGACCACCTCCCTGGACGGC
CTGATTCTGTACAACAGCGGCGACGGCAACGACTTCATCGTGGTGGAGCTGGTCAAGGGCTATCTGCACT
ACGTGTTCGACCTGGGCAACGGCGCCAACCTGATCAAGGGCAGCAGCAACAAGCCCCTGAATGATAATCA
GTGGCACAACGTGATGATCAGCCGGGACACCAGCAATCTGCACACCGTGAAGATCGACACCAAGATCACC
ACCCAGATCACCGCTGGAGCCAGAAACCTGGATCTGAAGTCCGACCTGTACATCGGCGGCGTGGCCAAAG
AGACATACAAGAGCCTGCCCAAGCTGGTGCACGCCAAAGAGGGCTTCCAGGGCTGTCTGGCCAGCGTGGA
CCTGAATGGCCGGCTGCCCGATCTGATCAGCGACGCCCTGTTCTGCAACGGCCAGATCGAGAGAGGCTGC
GAAGGACCTAGCACCACCTGTCAGGAAGATAGCTGCTCCAACCAGGGCGTCTGCCTGCAGCAGTGGGACG
GCTTCAGCTGCGACTGCAGCATGACCAGCTTCAGCGGCCCTCTGTGCAACGACCCCGGCACCACCTACAT
CTTCAGCAAGGGCGGAGGGCAGATCACCTACAAGTGGCCCCCCAACGACAGACCCAGCACCAGAGCTGAT
CGGCTGGCCATCGGCTTCAGCACCGTGCAGAAAGAAGCCGTGCTCGTCCGGGTGGACTCTAGCTCCGGCC
TGGGCGATTACCTGGAACTGCACATCCACCAGGGCAAAATCGGCGTGAAGTTCAACGTGGGCACCGACGA
TATCGCCATCGAAGAGAGCAACGCCATCATCAACGACGGCAAGTACCACGTCGTGCGGTTCACCAGAAGC
GGCGGCAACGCCACCCTCCAAGTCGATAGCTGGCCCGTGATCGAGAGATACCCTGCTGGCAGACAGCTGA
CCATCTTCAACAGCCAGGCCACCATCATCATCGGCGGGAAAGAGCAGGGCCAGCCCTTCCAGGGACAGCT
GTCCGGCCTGTACTACAACGGACTGAAGGTGCTGAACATGGCCGCCGAGAACGACGCCAACATTGCCATC
GTGGGCAACGTGCGGCTCGTGGGCGAGGTGCCCAGCAGCATGACAACCGAGAGCACCGCCACCGCCATGC
AGTCCGAGATGAGCACCAGCATCATGGAAACCACCACCACCCTGGCCACCTCTACCGCCAGAAGGGGCAA
GCCTCCCACCAAAGAGCCCATCAGCCAGACCACCGACGACATCCTGGTGGCCAGCGCCGAGTGTCCCAGC
GACGATGAGGACATCGACCCTTGCGAGCCTTCTAGCGGCGGACTGGCCAATCCTACCAGAGCCGGCGGAA
GAGAGCCTTACCCTGGCAGCGCCGAAGTGATCCGGGAGAGCAGCTCCACCACAGGCGCGCC
Features (pLannotate 1.2.2; 18 found; start..end, strand, type, name):
    713..768     +  polyA_signal   β-globin poly(A) signal: rabbit β-globin polyadenylation signal (Gil and Proudfoot, 1987)
   1282..2963    -  rep_origin     oriP (fragment): Epstein-Barr virus oriP replication origin (Yates et al., 2000)
   3090..3194    +  promoter       AmpR promoter: bla
   3195..4055    +  CDS            AmpR: β-lactamase; bla; confers resistance to ampicillin, carbenicillin, and related antibiotics
   4226..4814    +  rep_origin     ori: high-copy-number ColE1/pMB1/pBR322/pUC origin of replication
   4997..5089    +  CDS            lacI (fragment): lac repressor; lacI; The lac repressor binds to the lac operator to inhibit transcription in E. coli. This inhibition can be relieved by adding lactose or isopropyl-β-D-thiogalactopyranoside (IPTG).
   5102..5123    +  protein_bind   CAP binding site: CAP binding activates transcription in the presence of cAMP. E. coli catabolite activator protein
   5138..5168    +  promoter       lac promoter: promoter for the E. coli lac operon
   5172..5194    +  protein_bind   lac operator (fragment): The lac repressor binds to the lac operator to inhibit transcription in E. coli. This inhibition can be relieved by adding lactose or isopropyl-β-D-thiogalactopyranoside (IPTG). lac repressor encoded by lacI
   5288..5313    -  CDS            bla(M) (fragment): β-lactamase lacking the signal sequence; bla(M); allows cytosolic expression of β-lactamase
   5487..5866    +  enhancer       CMV enhancer: human cytomegalovirus immediate early enhancer
   5868..6067    +  promoter       CMV promoter: human cytomegalovirus (CMV) immediate early promoter
   6135..6173    +  misc_feature   Ad SA (fragment): adenovirus major late transcript splice acceptor (Friedrich and Soriano, 1991)
   6206..6415    -  CDS            PTP (fragment): TERM_ADE02 - Experimental evidence at protein level: Swiss-Prot protein existence level 1. Protein covalently bound to the viral DNA that acts as a primer for viral genomic replication by DNA strand displacement. Assembles on the viral origin of replication in an initiation complex with viral polymerase, DBP, host NFIA and host POU2F1/OCT1. During initiation, the polymerase covalently couples the first dCTP with Ser- 580 of pTP. The terminal protein stimulates the template activity over 20 fold compared to protein-free templates. Neo-synthesized viral genomes are linked to two preterminal prot
   6446..6535    +  intron         chimeric intron (fragment): chimera between introns from adenovirus and immunoglobulin heavy chain genes
   6554..6600    +  CDS            IgH signal sequence (fragment): signal sequence from the mouse immunoglobulin heavy chain variable region
   6631..10836   +  CDS            NRXN1 (fragment): NRX1A_HUMAN - Also known as KIAA0578. Experimental evidence at protein level: Swiss-Prot protein existence level 1. Cell surface protein involved in cell-cell-interactions, exocytosis of secretory granules and regulation of signal transmission. Function is isoform-specific. Alpha-type isoforms have a long N- terminus with six laminin G-like domains and play an important role in synaptic signal transmission. Alpha-type isoforms play a role in the regulation of calcium channel activity and Ca(2+)-triggered neurotransmitter release at synapses and at neuromuscular junctions. They play an importan
  10825..553     +  CDS            Cd4 (fragment) (across the origin): CD4_RAT - Experimental evidence at protein level: Swiss-Prot protein existence level 1. Integral membrane glycoprotein that plays an essential role in the immune response and serves multiple functions in responses against both external and internal offenses. In T-cells, functions primarily as a coreceptor for MHC class II molecule:peptide complex. The antigens presented by class II peptides are derived from extracellular proteins while class I peptides are derived from cytosolic proteins. Interacts simultaneously with the T-cell receptor (TCR) and the MHC class II presented by antigen presenti
