[The description below was written by a language model from this plasmid's Addgene catalogue record and pLannotate feature annotations shown in this document.]
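Description:
NRXN-bio-His is a mammalian expression plasmid built on the pTT3 backbone, designed to produce the ectodomain of human neurexin-1-alpha (NRXN1) as a soluble, secreted recombinant protein. It is about 10.8 kb in total and is propagated in E. coli through a high-copy ColE1/pUC-type origin with ampicillin selection (AmpR under its own bla promoter). The backbone also carries a fragment of the Epstein-Barr virus oriP, which supports episomal maintenance in cells that supply EBNA1. This is the basis of pTT-type vectors for high-yield transient expression.

Expression is driven by the CMV immediate-early enhancer and promoter. Downstream of these lie adenovirus-derived leader and splice elements and a chimeric intron fragment that enhance transcript processing; the short "PTP" annotation on the opposite strand most likely reflects this adenoviral sequence rather than a functional gene. A rabbit β-globin polyadenylation signal terminates the transcript. The chemically synthesised NRXN1 insert of roughly 4.2 kb sits between retained NotI and AscI sites and reads in frame into backbone-encoded C-terminal tags: rat CD4 domains 3 and 4, an enzymatic biotinylation sequence, a linker and a His tag. The feature table detects the Cd4 fragment spanning the plasmid's numbering origin but does not separately annotate the biotinylation or His sequences. It also flags a short IgH signal-sequence fragment just upstream of the insert, although the record describes the insert as the precursor form.

The tags allow nickel-affinity purification, site-specific biotinylation for oriented capture on streptavidin surfaces, and detection through the CD4 domains. The associated publication used such ectodomains in a platelet receptor protein microarray to screen for extracellular receptor–ligand interactions.
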