Addgene plasmid #51810: NRXN-bio-His
Purpose: Expresses full-length Neurexin-1-alpha precursor ectodomain in mammalian cells. C-terminal rat Cd4d3+4 tag, biotinylation sequence and His tag.
Depositing lab: Gavin Wright. Depositing organization: Wellcome Sanger Institute. Publication: A human platelet receptor protein microarray identifies FcepsilonR1alpha as an activating PEAR1 ligand. Sun Y, Vandenbriele C, Kauskot A, Verhamme P, Hoylaerts MF, Wright GJ. Mol Cell Proteomics. 2015 Feb 23. pii: mcp.M114.046946. 10.1074/mcp.M114.046946 PubMed 25713122.
Backbone
  Vector backbone: pTT3
  Backbone manufacturer: Yves Durocher, NRC
  Backbone size w/o insert (bp): 6618
  Total vector size (bp): 10841
  Modifications to backbone: Rat CD4 d3+4, enzymatic biotinylation sequence, linker and His tag (CD4d3+4-BioLHis).
  Vector type: Mammalian Expression
Growth in bacteria
  Bacterial resistance: Ampicillin, 100 μg/mL
  Growth temperature: 37°C
  Growth strain: Top10
  Copy number: High Copy
Gene/Insert
  Gene/Insert name: NRXN (alt names: NRXN1; Neurexin-1-alpha precursor)
  Species: H. sapiens (human)
  Insert size (bp): 4223
  Entrez Gene: NRXN1 (a.k.a. Hs.22998, PTHSL2, SCZD17)
  Promoter: CMV
  Tag / fusion protein: rat CD4 d3+4 (C terminal on backbone); enzymatic biotinylation sequence (C terminal on backbone); His tag (C terminal on backbone)
  Cloning method: Restriction Enzyme; 5′ cloning site NotI (not destroyed); 3′ cloning site AscI (not destroyed)
  Sequencing primers: 5′ CMV-fwd
Resource information
  A portion of this plasmid was derived from a plasmid made by: Insert was chemically synthesised.
Terms and licenses: Academic/Nonprofit Terms; Industry Terms: Not Available to Industry
Depositor comments: Article ref 35
How to cite: NRXN-bio-His was a gift from Gavin Wright (Addgene plasmid # 51810 ; http://n2t.net/addgene:51810 ; RRID:Addgene_51810)
