>Addgene plasmid #51810 | NRXN-bio-His | addgene partial sequence | sequence record 94553 | pMT2-F 5'-TTGCCTTTCTCTCCACAGGT-3'
CTGCGGCCGCCACCATGGGAACCGCTCTGCTCCAGAGAGGCGGCTGCTTCCTGCTGTGCCTGTCTCTGCT
GCTGCTGGGCTGTTGGGCCGAGCTGGGCAGCGGCCTGGAATTTCCTGGCGCCGAGGGCCAGTGGACCCGG
TTCCCCAAGTGGAACGCCTGCTGCGAGAGCGAGATGAGCTTCCAGCTGAAAACCAGATCCGCCAGAGGCC
TGGTGCTGTACTTCGACGACGAGGGCTTCTGCGACTTCCTGGAACTGATCCTGACCAGAGGCGGCAGACT
GCAGCTGTCCTTCAGCATCTTCTGCGCCGAGCCTGCCACACTGCTGGCCGACACCCCCGTGAATGATGGC
GCCTGGCACAGCGTGCGGATCCGGCGGCAGTTCCGGAACACCACCCTGTTCATCGACCAGGTGGAGGCCA
AATGGGTGGAAGTGAAGTCCAAGCGGCGGGACATGACCGTGTTCAGCGGCCTGTTTGTGGGCGGCCTGCC
TCCTGAACTGAGAGCCGCCGCTCTGAAGCTGACCCTGGCCTCCGTGCGGGAGAGAGAGCCCTTCAAGGGC
TGGATCCGGGACGTGCGCGTGAATAGCAGCCAGGTGCTGCCCGTGGACAGCGGCGAAGTGAAGCTGGACG
ACGAGCCCCCTAATAGCGGCGGAGGAAGCCCTTGCGAGGCCGGCGAAGAGGGCGAAGGCGGCGTGTGCCT
GAACGGCGGAGTGTGCAGCGTGGTGGACGACCAGGCCGTGTGCGATTGCAGCCGGACCGGCTTCAGAGGC
AAGGACTGCAGCCAGGAAGAT
