>Addgene plasmid #51810 | NRXN-bio-His | addgene partial sequence | sequence record 94780 | rb_glob_PA_term-R 5'-CCCATATGTCCTTCCGAGTG-3'
AATAAATTTCCTTTATTAGCCAGAGGTCGAGGTCGGGGGATCCTTAATTAATCACGTGTCTAGACTCAAT
GGTGGTGATGGTGGTGGGGGCCCAGAGGGGCCAGAGGAGGCAGGTTCCTGTCCCTGTGGTTCCACAGCAT
CTTCTGGGCGTCCAGGATGTGGTGCAGGCTGCCGGAATTCAACCCTTTGGATAAAACCTGGATCTTGGAG
TCCATCTTGACCTCTTCACCTTCACTCAGTAGACATTGCCACACCCCTGCTTCAGGGGCCTGCACTTGAA
TCACTTTCTCCTGCCTGGAGACCCTGGCCTCCTGATTCTCCTGCTTCAAGATCAGTCTCATCTTGGGTGA
GGTGGGTCCCATCACCTCACAGGTCAAAGTGTTGCTGTCGGGCTGAGTCACTTTCATCACCACCAGGTTC
ACTTCCTGATACAGTATCCCTCTGTCCAGAGTCAGGGTCAGGTTGCCAGAACCAGCAAACTGAAGGGAGA
CCTGGGGTATCTGAAGGGTGAGTGGGAGCGTTTCGGACAGCTGGAACTTGGGGTTGCTAGTAGACTTCTG
CACAGACACCTTTTGGTTCTTTAGGGAGAAGGTGATCCAGGACTGGGAAGAAGGAGCCTTCTCTGCCTTC
CATCTCAACTCTCCCTGCAGGCTTTCCTCTCCAAGGTTGAGTGGGAAGGAGAACTCCGCTGACTCCCCCT
CACTCTTATAGGCCGTGATGGAGGTCGACGGCGCGCCTGTGGTGGAGCTGCTCTCCCGGATCACTTCGGC
GCTGCCAGGGTAAGGCTCTCTTCCGCCGGCTCTGGTAGGATTGGCCAGTCCGCCGCTAGAAGGCTCGCAA
GGGTCGATGTCCTCATCGTCGCTGG
